>Addgene plasmid #110673 | pCHKU42.2-2.2 | depositor full sequence | sequence record 208196 | pCHKU42.2-2.2 sequence 12657 bps
TATCTAAAAATTGCCTTATGATCCGTCTCTCCGGTTACAGCCTGTGTAACTGATTAATCCTGCCTTTCTA
ATCACCATTCTAATGTTTTAATTAAGGGATTTTGTCTTCATTAACGGCTTTCGCTCATAAAAATGTTATG
ACGTTTTGCCCGCAGGCGGGAAACCATCCACTTCACGAGACTGATCTCCTCTGCCGGAACACCGGGCATC
TCCAACTTATAAGTTGGAGAAATAAGAGAATTTCAGATTGAGAGAATGAAAAAAAAAAAAAAAAAAAAGG
CAGAGGAGAGCATAGAAATGGGGTTCACTTTTTGGTAAAGCTATAGCATGCCTATCACATATAAATAGAG
TGCCAGTAGCGACTTTTTTCACACTCGAAATACTCTTACTACTGCTCTCTTGTTGTTTTTATCACTTCTT
GTTTCTTCTTGGTAAATAGAATATCAAGCTACAAAAAGCATACAATCAACTATCAACTATTAACTATATC
GTAATACACAATGCAGAACTCCACCCTATTTTCCTCAGCAACACACAACCTGCCTGAGGCCATGCAGGAC
TACACCTGGCTGGTCTTTCTCCCCGCTGTAGTTGTTGGCTATATCGTCGCCGTCAGCCGCGACCCCTTGC
AAAAGGTCCCTGGACCGCTCCTTGCTCGTTGGTCGAACCTATGGCAGGCGTTCTACACACGCTTCGGCAT
CCGTTACAAAGCCATCCATGCTGTCCATAAGACATATGGACCTGTCGTGAGGATCTCGCCGAACCATGTC
TCGATCGCAGACATGAGTCTATTACCCTCTATCTACGGTCAAGGCATGGCGGCCTTCAACAAGTCGCCGT
TTTACGACGCCTTCCTGTCCGAGAAGCCGTCCATCTTCAGCACTCGGGACAAGCAAGAGCACGCACAGAA
GCGTCGTAATTATTCTGGTGCATTTGCGCCTAAAACGATTCGGTCGTATACGACAACGGTCCATCGGTTC
CTTGAGGAACTGCTGGTGAAACTCGACAAGCGAGCTGCGCTGCCTGGCGAGCCTGACAAGGCCCCAATCG
ACATGCTCATCTGGTCAAACTACCTCGTCTTTGACATCATGTCGACGCTGGCTTTTGGGACGCCACTCGG
CATGTTGGAGAAGGAATCCGACGTTCTCCAGGCAGGATCACCGAAAGGCGCCATAGAGAACACGGACGTG
CGCGAGCATTACCTGACCGTTATTGGCTGGGCGCCCGCTCTTGCGTACATTGCACGCCTCATCCCGGATC
CATTCTTCCAGAAGGGTAGCAAGAGCAGCGACGAGTTGCGCGACATCGCCCGGATGTGCATCAAGCAACG
ACTCGCAAGTGGCAGCGACGATGCCAAGAGTGACATCCTGGGTCATCTCATTGCAGCCCACATGGAATAC
AAAAACCATCTGGACGTGGAGGAGCTTACATCTGAGGCGCTGACTCTGCTAATCGCTGGCACAGACGCGA
CTTCGAATGCCATCACGGCAATCATCCATGCGCTGTCAGTCAACCCTCGACCACTTGCCAAACTCAGGGA
AGAGCTCGATGAGGCGCTCTCTCCAGGGGGCCTCCAGGGCCCTACATCGGATCTGAACGATCTACCCTAC
CTGAACGCATGCATCCATGAGGCTATCCGCCTGCACTCACCAACCGGAATGGGCTTGCCTCGGATTGTAC
CGGAGGGGGGTCTCACGTACCGGGACTACTACTTCCCGCCAGGTACCGATGTATCTGTGCCTACGTGGAC
CATGTCTCGCGATCGTGCAGCCTGGGGAGAAGATGCAGACGTATTCAGACCCGAGCGCTGGATAGAAGAT
CCGTCCCTCACCAAGTACTTCATGGCATTCAGCTCGGGTACCAGAGGCTGCCTTGGCAAAAGCCTTGCCA
TACTTGAGCTGAAGATGATCGTGGCCACGTTACTCCAGCGATACGACATCACTCCCCAGTCCCTTGTGCT
ACAGACCACGGAGAAGCTTATGCATAAGCCCACTCATGACTGGGTACGACTGAGGCGGCGCAATGTGGAT
TGAGCGGATCTCTTATGTCTTTACGATTTATAGTTTTCATTATCAAGTATGCCTATATTAGTATATAGCA
TCTTTAGATGACAGTGTTCGAAGTTTCACGAATAAAAGATAATATTCTACTTTTTGCTCCCACCGCGTTT
GCTAGCACGAGTGAACACCATCCCTCGCCTGTGAGTTGTACCCATTCCTCTAAACTGTAGACATGGTAGC
TTCAGCAGTGTTCGTTATGTACGGCATCCTCCAACAAACAGTCGGTTATAGTTTGTCCTGCTCCTCTGAA
TCGTCTCCCTCGATATTTCTCATTTTCCTTCGCATGCCAGCATTGAAATGATCGAAGTTCAATGATGAAA
CGGTAATTCTTCTGTCATTTACTCATCTCATCTCATCAAGTTATATAATTCTATACGGATGTAATTTTTC
ACTTTTCGTCTTGACGTCCACCCTATAATTTCAATTATTGAACCCTCACGATCCAGTTCTCCAGTGACAC
AGCCTTTATCTGGTCAAACCTTTCTTTCTAATCACCTATGCTGATGCTTAATTAAGGGATTTTTGTCTCC
ATCAACGGCATGCGCCCAAAAATGACGTTTTTTTTAACCCATAGACACGAAACTACCCATTTTCCACCGG
CCTGACCTACCACCGGAACAACGGCCATCTCCAACTTGCAAGTTGGGGAAATTAAGAGCATCGCAGGTTT
AATGGAAGAAAAAAAAAAGGTACAGCACAGCGCAAATGGAGTTAGTTCCCTTATGTCACACACTCACACA
CAGTCGGTCAGATCAAGCATACTGGGTGCGTATAAATAGAGTGGCCATTGCCACCCTGTTTATCTCAAAA
TCTGTCTTGTTAGTGGTCTTCTCCCTTTTTCAGGTTACAATTCTCTTGTTTCTACTTAGTATATAAGTAT
ATCAAGCTATATTAAGCATACTATCAACTGTCAACTCTATCCTCAAAATACAATACAAAATGCGTTTGGA
GGACAACGTGGTGGCCGTCGCAGGCGCCGCTATGGCGGTGCACGCCATCTTCAATCGCTTCGAATGTGAG
AAAGCATGGCCGCTGTCGGCGTTGCTGCTCGGCGTCCCAGTCACCACTGGCCTTGCGTTGAAGTACGCTG
GTATCGCCCTCGCATGGCCCCTACTGTTTCTTGAGTTCTACGGAGTCCTCGGCGCGTCGGTACTACTTTA
TCGTGTCTCGCCGTTCCACCCTTTGGCGCGGTACCCCGGACCGATTCTGAACAAACTCAGCAAATTCTGG
ATGATGCACATCACGTCTCAAGGCAAACAGCACTTCTTCTATCAACATATGCATAGGCAGTTTGGCACTT
GGGTCCGGACCGGCCCCAACGAATTATCCATCTGCGACGTCGATGCCATCCAACCTATCTTGGGCACCAC
CGGTTTACCTAAGGGTCCTCTTTGGGATGGGCGTGTCCCTCCCGGCGCCACCACTAGCTTGATTGGAGAA
CGCAACCCCGCTGAACATTCACGTCGCCGCAAGCCCTGGAACCGCGGGTTCAGCTCGGCGTCGCTGAAGG
GCTATGAAGAGATTCTTGAAAGCCGAGCTCTTCAGCTCATTGATGGTTTGCGAAAGCAGAACAACCCTGT
CAATCTCGCTCGGTGGATAAGCTACTTCTCATTCGATCTCATGGGTGACATGGCGTTCGGTGGCGGCTTC
GAGATGATGAGGGACGGTGACCAGGGCAATATTCTGCACCTGATCGAGAAGGGCACCCAGTCTACGTCTA
TGACTGGTCACGTTCCGTGGCTGTTCCGCTACCTTGCCAAACTTCCCAAGTTCGGAAACTCCAAGTTCAG
AGATTTCGCGATCAATCGCGCCGACCTGCGTCGCAAGCAAGGTTCGCTCCGGAAGGACTTGTTCCATTAT
ATCTTCGATGAGGCTGGCGTTGAACCCCACCCGCCGATTCTCGAGGAGGCTCTCAGTGACGGTATTCTAG
CCATAGCGGCCGGGAGCGACACGACTTCCCATGTGATGTCGAACATATTTTGGTTCCTCTTACGGCACCC
ATCATGCTACGAGCGTCTGCAAGCGGAAATCGATGCCGCGTTCCCTCGTGGAACACCGGCAACAGATGTT
GCTAAACAAAGCGAGCTGCCATATCTCGAAGCCGTTATCAACGAAACTCTCCGCTTGCAGCCACCGGTAC
CTAGTGGCGCGCAGCGCAGTACGCAGTACACTGACGGCAAGATGGCGGGAACCCACTGGATTCCCAAGGG
AACGCAGGTCCAAATCAATACCTACTCGATCCAACGTGACCCTCGCTATTTCTGGCCAGCTCCCGAAGGC
TTCTGGCCCGACCGCTGGCTGGACCACGCGCAGCGAAAATCGAACGAGGTCGTGGAGTACAAGGACCCCA
ACTCGATCATTCTCGAAACTAGAGCCTTCATCCCGTTCTCGTTCGGACCTGCTATGTGCGTCGCAAAGAA
ATTCGCCACGATGGAGATGAAGATGGTTGTCTGCCTCGTTTTGCATACCTTCCAACTCCGCTTCGCCGAT
GGTTGGAACGCGAATGAATGGGAGGAGAAAATCGGAGACTACTTCACGGCTACGCGCGGCCCGATGCCGG
TCGTTCTGACGCCAAGGGCTTAGACAAATCGCTCTTAAATATATACCTAAAGAACATTAAAGCTATATTA
TAAGCAAAGATACGTAAATTTTGCTTATATTATTATACACATATCATATTTCTATATTTTTAAGATTTGG
TTATATAATGTACGTAATGCAAAGGAAATAAATTTTATACATTATTGAACAGCGTCCAAGTAACTACATT
ATGTGCACTAATAGTTTAGCGTCGTGAAGACTTTATTGTGTCGCGAAAAGTAAAAATTTTAAAAATTAGA
GCACCTTGAACTTGCGAAAAAGGTTCTCATCAACTGTTTAAAAGGAGGATATCAGGTCCTATTTCTGACA
AACAATATACAAATTTAGTTTCAAAGATGAATCAGTGCGCGAAGGACATAACTCATTCAATTCAATTCAT
CATTTTTTTTTTATTCTTTTTTTTGATTTCGGTTTCTTTGAAATTTTTTTGATTCGGTAATCTCCGAACA
GAAGGAAGAACGAAGGAAGGAGCACAGACTTAGATTGGTATATATACGCATATGTAGTGTTGAAGAAACA
TGAAATTGCCCAGTATTCTTAACCCAACTGCACAGAACAAAAACCTGCAGGAAACGAAGATAAATCATGT
CGAAAGCTACATATAAGGAACGTGCTGCTACTCATCCTAGTCCTGTTGCTGCCAAGCTATTTAATATCAT
GCACGAAAAGCAAACAAACTTGTGTGCTTCATTGGATGTTCGTACCACCAAGGAATTACTGGAGTTAGTT
GAAGCATTAGGTCCCAAAATTTGTTTACTAAAAACACATGTGGATATCTTGACTGATTTTTCCATGGAGG
GCACAGTTAAGCCGCTAAAGGCATTATCCGCCAAGTACAATTTTTTACTCTTCGAAGACAGAAAATTTGC
TGACATTGGTAATACAGTCAAATTGCAGTACTCTGCGGGTGTATACAGAATAGCAGAATGGGCAGACATT
ACGAATGCACACGGTGTGGTGGGCCCAGGTATTGTTAGCGGTTTGAAGCAGGCGGCAGAAGAAGTAACAA
AGGAACCTAGAGGCCTTTTGATGTTAGCAGAATTGTCATGCAAGGGCTCCCTATCTACTGGAGAATATAC
TAAGGGTACTGTTGACATTGCGAAGAGCGACAAAGATTTTGTTATCGGCTTTATTGCTCAAAGAGACATG
GGTGGAAGAGATGAAGGTTACGATTGGTTGATTATGACACCCGGTGTGGGTTTAGATGACAAGGGAGACG
CATTGGGTCAACAGTATAGAACCGTGGATGATGTGGTCTCTACAGGATCTGACATTATTATTGTTGGAAG
AGGACTATTTGCAAAGGGAAGGGATGCTAAGGTAGAGGGTGAACGTTACAGAAAAGCAGGCTGGGAAGCA
TATTTGAGAAGATGCGGCCAGCAAAACTAAAAAACTGTATTATAAGTAAATGCATGTATACTAAACTCAC
AAATTAGAGCTTCAATTTAATTATATCAGTTATTACCCTATGCGGTGTGAAATACCGCACAGATGCGTAA
GGAGAAAATACCGCATCAGGATAGGAAAAAACCGAGCTTCCTTTCATCCGGCGCGGCTGTGTTCTACATA
TCACTGAAGCTCCGGGTATTTTAAGTTATACAAGGGAAAGATGCCGGCTAGACTAGCAAGTTTTAGGCTG
CTTAACATTATGGATAGGCGGATAAAGGGCCCAAACAGGATTGTAAAGCTTAGACGCTTCTGGTTGGACA
ATGGTACGTTTGTGTATTAAGTAAGGCTTGGCTGGGGATAGCAACATTGGGCAGAGTATAGAAGACCACA
AAAAAAAGGTATATAAGGGCAGAGAAGTCTTTGTAATGTGTGTAACTTCTCTTCCATGTGTAATCAGTAT
TTCTACTTACTTCTTAAATATACAGAAGTAAGACAGATAACCAACAGCCTTTCCCAGATATACATATATA
TCTTTATTTCAGCTTAAACAATAATTATATTTGTTTAACTCAAAAATAAAAAAAAAAAACCAAACTCACG
CAACTAATTATTCCATAATAAAATAACAACATGGAATCCCTTCCGATAGGAGCGGTCGGCGTCTTGCTGG
TCTCGATTCTCCTTTTCTTGGCGCTTCGACGTTCGAAGCAGCGTCCTCCCCTGCCACCGGGGCCCAAGGG
ACTCCCTTTGATAGGCAATCTCTTGGATATGCCAACGCATTACCCATGGAAAACCTATGTAGAATGGGGG
CGCAGATATTGCTCAGACGTGGTGCATATTCAATTGTTGGGATTCCATCTAGTTGTCATCAATACAGCAC
GAAGTGCGGCTGAATTGCTTGATAAGAAGTCGACGATATACTCGGATCGCCCATGGCTGACCATGATGTG
CGATCTGGCGAACCACGCGGACTGGGATATAGCGTTAATGTCCAACAACGCTAGATGGAAGGCAAGCCGC
GTTCAGTACCAGAGAGTTCTTAGCAGCGAAAGGTCGAAACAATGGAGGCGAAAGCAGACCTTGGCCGCGT
ACGCATTCGGTCGCTCTCTGCTAGATGCGCCCGGAGAACTCTTTAAACATACACGCTACTCTGTAGGGTC
TAATATCCTCAATGTGACATACGACATACACGCGTTACCCAACGGCGATCCCTGGATCAATCTGGCAGAG
AGAGCCAACGAGATCGGAAACGCGGCTATAAGCCCGGGATCCTACCTTGTGGACGTATTTCCAAAACTCA
AATACCTTCCGTCTTGGTTCCCTGGCACAGGGTTTAAAAGAGACGCGCTTGAATTCAAGAAGGTCGGGGA
AAGCTTGCTTCACGATCCGTATGATCACGCGAAGAGGATGATGTTGACGCGCAATAACGAGGAATCTATC
GTCTCCGAGCTTCTTGGAGAACTTGACGATAGCGCAACTGCTGAGCAACGACGGGAGGTGGAGATGACGA
CGAAGCGGAGTACATCGGTACTCTACGGGGCCGGCGCCGAAACCAACGTCGCAGCCTTGAATACCTTCTT
TCTGGCTATGCTGTTGTATCCAGACGTTCAAGAGAACGCGCGGAAGGAGGTCAGCAGAGTCACCAAGGAA
GGCCGGCTTCCTGACTTCTCGGACGACTTGCCATATATACGCGCCATCGCAAAGGAGTGTCTTAGATGGA
GGCCGCCCGTCCCGCTGGGCATTCCACATCGGGTCACCCAAGATGACGTTGGGCTCGGTTACAGAATTCC
CAAGGGATCTATAGTGGCCGGAAATATCTGGGCCATACTGCACGATGAGCACGTTTACCCCCACACCTCG
GAATTCGACCCAAACCGCTTCATGGGCTCGGACCCTAACCCCGACCCGGACGCCGTGTTCGGCTTCGGCA
GACGTATTTGTCCGGGTCGGTTCTTTGCCATCGACGCGCTCTGGATCATGATCGCTACCACCGTCGCGGC
GTTCGACATTGAGAAAGCGCTCGACGCCGACGGGCGTGTCGAAGAGCCCACGGCACAGTATACGTCGGGT
TTCCAGAGCCGCCCACTTCCTTTCAAATGCACGATCAAACCCCGTACACTGGAGATGGCGTTATTGGTCC
GCTTGACCGCCCCGGATTCCACGTAAGGAGATTGATAAGACTTTTCTAGTTGCATATCTTTTATATTTAA
ATCTTATCTATTAGTTAATTTTTTGTAATTTATCCTTATATATAGTCTGGTTATTCTAAAATATCATTTC
AGTATCTAAAAATTCCCCTCTTTTTTCAGTTATATCTTAACAGGCGACAGTCCAAATGTTGATTTATCCC
AGTCCGATTCATCAGGGTTGTGAAGCATTTTGTCAATGGTCGAAATCACATCAGTAATAGTGCCTCTTAC
TTGCCTCATAGAATTTCTTTCTCTTAACGTCACCGTTTGGTCTTTTATAGTTTCGAAATCTATGGTGATA
CCAAATGGTGTTCCCAATTCATCGTTACGGGCGTATTTTTTACCAATTGAAGTATTGGAATCGTCAATTT
TAAAGTATATCTCTCTTTTACGTAAAGCCTGCGAGATCCTCTTAAGTATAGCGGGGAAGCCATCGTTATT
CGATATTGTCGTAACAAATACTTTGATCGGCGCTATGCGGCCGCCACCGCGGTGGAGCTCCAGCTTTTGT
TCCCTTTAGTGAGGGTTAATTGCGCGCTTGGCGAGACTCAAACAAGATATATTTTGCCCGCCTTACAGAC
GAAACTAGTTGGAGGTTATGGAGCATACTATCACGTGGGCGGCCACTGGTGAGTTACTACACCCCAGGGG
CAACGTTGATGCTCCTAAAAAACTCTGGCTGGACGCAAGCCGTAACACCCGTGTCACTTCATAATCGTTT
GCAATTCAGGGCTTGATCTACACATTACCCTGTTATCCCTATTAATTAATACGGTTATCCACAGAATCAG
GGGATAACGCAGGAAAGAACATGTGAGCAAAAGGCCAGCAAAAGGCCAGGAACCGTAAAAAGGCCGCGTT
GCTGGCGTTTTTCCATAGGCTCCGCCCCCCTGACGAGCATCACAAAAATCGACGCTCAAGTCAGAGGTGG
CGAAACCCGACAGGACTATAAAGATACCAGGCGTTTCCCCCTGGAAGCTCCCTCGTGCGCTCTCCTGTTC
CGACCCTGCCGCTTACCGGATACCTGTCCGCCTTTCTCCCTTCGGGAAGCGTGGCGCTTTCTCATAGCTC
ACGCTGTAGGTATCTCAGTTCGGTGTAGGTCGTTCGCTCCAAGCTGGGCTGTGTGCACGAACCCCCCGTT
CAGCCCGACCGCTGCGCCTTATCCGGTAACTATCGTCTTGAGTCCAACCCGGTAAGACACGACTTATCGC
CACTGGCAGCAGCCACTGGTAACAGGATTAGCAGAGCGAGGTATGTAGGCGGTGCTACAGAGTTCTTGAA
GTGGTGGCCTAACTACGGCTACACTAGAAGGACAGTATTTGGTATCTGCGCTCTGCTGAAGCCAGTTACC
TTCGGAAAAAGAGTTGGTAGCTCTTGATCCGGCAAACAAACCACCGCTGGTAGCGGTGGTTTTTTTGTTT
GCAAGCAGCAGATTACGCGCAGAAAAAAAGGATCTCAAGAAGATCCTTTGATCTTTTCTACGGGGTCTGA
CGCTCAGTGGAACGAAAACTCACGTTAAGGGATTTTGGTCATGAGATTATCAAAAAGGATCTTCACCTAG
ATCCTTTTAAATTAAAAATGAAGTTTTAAATCAATCTAAAGTATATATGAGTAAACTTGGTCTGACAGTT
ACCAATGCTTAATCAGTGAGGCACCTATCTCAGCGATCTGTCTATTTCGTTCATCCATAGTTGCCTGACT
CCCCGTCGTGTAGATAACTACGATACGGGAGGGCTTACCATCTGGCCCCAGTGCTGCAATGATACCGCGA
GACCCACGCTCACCGGCTCCAGATTTATCAGCAATAAACCAGCCAGCCGGAAGGGCCGAGCGCAGAAGTG
GTCCTGCAACTTTATCCGCCTCCATCCAGTCTATTAATTGTTGCCGGGAAGCTAGAGTAAGTAGTTCGCC
AGTTAATAGTTTGCGCAACGTTGTTGCCATTGCTACAGGCATCGTGGTGTCACGCTCGTCGTTTGGTATG
GCTTCATTCAGCTCCGGTTCCCAACGATCAAGGCGAGTTACATGATCCCCCATGTTGTGCAAAAAAGCGG
TTAGCTCCTTCGGTCCTCCGATCGTTGTCAGAAGTAAGTTGGCCGCAGTGTTATCACTCATGGTTATGGC
AGCACTGCATAATTCTCTTACTGTCATGCCATCCGTAAGATGCTTTTCTGTGACTGGTGAGTACTCAACC
AAGTCATTCTGAGAATAGTGTATGCGGCGACCGAGTTGCTCTTGCCCGGCGTCAATACGGGATAATACCG
CGCCACATAGCAGAACTTTAAAAGTGCTCATCATTGGAAAACGTTCTTCGGGGCGAAAACTCTCAAGGAT
CTTACCGCTGTTGAGATCCAGTTCGATGTAACCCACTCGTGCACCCAACTGATCTTCAGCATCTTTTACT
TTCACCAGCGTTTCTGGGTGAGCAAAAACAGGAAGGCAAAATGCCGCAAAAAAGGGAATAAGGGCGACAC
GGAAATGTTGAATACTCATACTCTTCCTTTTTCAATATTATTGAAGCATTTATCAGGGTTATTGTCTCAT
GAGCGGATACATATTTGAATGTATTTAGAAAAATAAACAAATAGGGGTTCCGCGCACATTTCCCCGAAAA
GTGCCACCTGAACGAAGCATCTGTGCTTCATTTTGTAGAACAAAAATGCAACGCGAGAGCGCTAATTTTT
CAAACAAAGAATCTGAGCTGCATTTTTACAGAACAGAAATGCAACGCGAAAGCGCTATTTTACCAACGAA
GAATCTGTGCTTCATTTTTGTAAAACAAAAATGCAACGCGAGAGCGCTAATTTTTCAAACAAAGAATCTG
AGCTGCATTTTTACAGAACAGAAATGCAACGCGAGAGCGCTATTTTACCAACAAAGAATCTATACTTCTT
TTTTGTTCTACAAAAATGCATCCCGAGAGCGCTATTTTTCTAACAAAGCATCTTAGATTACTTTTTTTCT
CCTTTGTGCGCTCTATAATGCAGTCTCTTGATAACTTTTTGCACTGTAGGTCCGTTAAGGTTAGAAGAAG
GCTACTTTGGTGTCTATTTTCTCTTCCATAAAAAAAGCCTGACTCCACTTCCCGCGTTTACTGATTACTA
GCGAAGCTGCGGGTGCATTTTTTCAAGATAAAGGCATCCCCGATTATATTCTATACCGATGTGGATTGCG
CATACTTTGTGAACAGAAAGTGATAGCGTTGATGATTCTTCATTGGTCAGAAAATTATGAACGGTTTCTT
CTATTTTGTCTCTATATACTACGTATAGGAAATGTTTACATTTTCGTATTGTTTTCGATTCACTCTATGA
ATAGTTCTTACTACAATTTTTTTGTCTAAAGAGTAATACTAGAGATAAACATAAAAAATGTAGAGGTCGA
GTTTAGATGCAAGTTCAAGGAGCGAAAGGTGGATGGGTAGGTTATATAGGGATATAGCACAGAGATATAT
AGCAAAGAGATACTTTTGAGCAATGTTTGTGGAAGCGGTATTCGCAATATTTTAGTAGCTCGTTACAGTC
CGGTGCGTTTTTGGTTTTTTGAAAGTGCGTCTTCAGAGCGCTTTTGGTTTTCAAAAGCGCTCTGAAGTTC
CTATACTTTCTAGAGAATAGGAACTTCGGAATAGGAACTTCAAAGCGTTTCCGAAAACGAGCGCTTCCGA
AAATGCAACGCGAGCTGCGCACATACAGCTCACTGTTCACGTCGCACCTATATCTGCGTGTTGCCTGTAT
ATATATATACATGAGAAGAACGGCATAGTGCGTGTTTATGCTTAAATGCGTACTTATATGCGTCTATTTA
TGTAGGATGAAAGGTAGTCTAGTACCTCCTGTGATATTATCCCATTCCATGCGGGGTATCGTATGCTTCC
TTCAGCACTACCCTTTAGCTGTTCTATATGCTGCCACTCCTCAATTGGATTAGTCTCATCCTTCAATGCT
ATCATTTCCTTTGATATTGGATCATACTAAGAAACCATTATTATCATGACATTAACCTATAAAAATAGGC
GTATCACGAGGCCCTTTCGTCTCGCGCGTTTCGGTGATGACGGTGAAAACCTCGGCGCGCCATTACCCTG
TTATCCCTAATATACAACGCAAAGAAGCTGGAAAATTGGCGAGGGAATCCTGTTTCTGTCTATCCAAGAA
TGGGCATGAGGTGGCAACCGTCGTGCTAGCGTACAGGGTGCACTTTGTAACCATTTGGGACACCGGACAC
TCGCTGTTTTCGAAATTACCCTTTAAGCGCGGGTATTGAACCAGGCTTATGCCCAAGATCGTAGCAAGCA
TTTAAATGACGGTATCGATAAGCTTGATATCGAATTCCTGCAGCCCGGGGGATTTAAATGACGGTATCGA
TAAGCTTGATATCGAATTCCTGCAGCCCGGGGGATCCACTAGTTCTAGATTAATTAA
Features (pLannotate 1.2.2; 14 found; start..end, strand, type, name):
   2034..2333    +  terminator     ADH2 terminator: transcription terminator for the S. cerevisiae alcohol dehydrogenase 2 (ADH2) gene
   5031..5246    +  promoter       URA3 promoter: S. cerevisiae URA3
   5247..6050    +  CDS            URA3: orotidine-5'-phosphate decarboxylase, required for uracil biosynthesis; S. cerevisiae URA3; yeast auxotrophic marker, counterselectable with 5-fluoroorotic acid (5-FOA)
   6129..6180    +  misc_feature   bom (fragment): basis of mobility region from pBR322
   8363..8719    -  CDS            GRS2 (fragment): SYG2_YEAST - Experimental evidence at protein level: Swiss-Prot protein existence level 1. Catalyzes the ATP-dependent ligation of glycine to the 3'-end of its cognate tRNA, via the formation of an aminoacyl-adenylate intermediate (Gly-AMP) (PubMed:23816885). Also produces diadenosine tetraphosphate (Ap4A), a universal pleiotropic signaling molecule needed for cell regulation pathways, by direct condensation of 2 ATPs. Thereby, may play a special role in Ap4A homeostasis (By similarity). From Saccharomyces cerevisiae (strain ATCC 204508 / S288c) (Baker's yeast).
   8717..8740    -  misc_feature   MCS (fragment): pBluescript multiple cloning site
   8753..8771    -  promoter       T3 promoter: promoter for bacteriophage T3 RNA polymerase
   9110..9698    -  rep_origin     ori: high-copy-number ColE1/pMB1/pBR322/pUC origin of replication
   9869..10729   -  CDS            AmpR: β-lactamase; bla; confers resistance to ampicillin, carbenicillin, and related antibiotics
  10730..10834   -  promoter       AmpR promoter: bla
  10861..12203   -  rep_origin     2μ ori: yeast 2μ plasmid origin of replication
  12271..12303   +  CDS            rop (fragment): Rop protein, which maintains plasmids at low copy number; rop
  12538..12583   -  misc_feature   MCS (fragment): pBluescript multiple cloning site
  12590..12649   -  misc_feature   MCS (fragment): pBluescript multiple cloning site
