>Addgene plasmid #110673 | pCHKU42.2-2.2 | addgene full sequence | sequence record 297990 | Addgene NGS Result
GTATTACGATATAGTTAATAGTTGATAGTTGATTGTATGCTTTTTGTAGCTTGATATTCTATTTACCAAG
AAGAAACAAGAAGTGATAAAAACAACAAGAGAGCAGTAGTAAGAGTATTTCGAGTGTGAAAAAAGTCGCT
ACTGGCACTCTATTTATATGTGATAGGCATGCTATAGCTTTACCAAAAAGTGAACCCCATTTCTATGCTC
TCCTCTGCCTTTTTTTTTTTTTTTTTTTTCATTCTCTCAATCTGAAATTCTCTTATTTCTCCAACTTATA
AGTTGGAGATGCCCGGTGTTCCGGCAGAGGAGATCAGTCTCGTGAAGTGGATGGTTTCCCGCCTGCGGGC
AAAACGTCATAACATTTTTATGAGCGAAAGCCGTTAATGAAGACAAAATCCCTTAATTAAAACATTAGAA
TGGTGATTAGAAAGGCAGGATTAATCAGTTACACAGGCTGTAACCGGAGAGACGGATCATAAGGCAATTT
TTAGATATTAATTAATCTAGAACTAGTGGATCCCCCGGGCTGCAGGAATTCGATATCAAGCTTATCGATA
CCGTCATTTAAATGCTTGCTACGATCTTGGGCATAAGCCTGGTTCAATACCCGCGCTTAAAGGGTAATTT
CGAAAACAGCGAGTGTCCGGTGTCCCAAATGGTTACAAAGTGCACCCTGTACGCTAGCACGACGGTTGCC
ACCTCATGCCCATTCTTGGATAGACAGAAACAGGATTCCCTCGCCAATTTTCCAGCTTCTTTGCGTTGTA
TATTAGGGATAACAGGGTAATGGCGCGCCGAGGTTTTCACCGTCATCACCGAAACGCGCTCACCGTCATC
ACCGAAACGCGCGAGACGAAAGGGCCTCGTGATACGCCTATTTTTATAGGTTAATGTCATGATAATAATG
GTTTCTTAGTATGATCCAATATCAAAGGAAATGATAGCATTGAAGGATGAGACTAATCCAATTGAGGAGT
GGCAGCATATAGAACAGCTAAAGGGTAGTGCTGAAGGAAGCATACGATACCCCGCATGGAATGGGATAAT
ATCACAGGAGGTACTAGACTACCTTTCATCCTACATAAATAGACGCATATAAGTACGCATTTAAGCATAA
ACACGCACTATGCCGTTCTTCTCATGTATATATATATACAGGCAACACGCAGATATAGGTGCGACGTGAA
CAGTGAGCTGTATGTGCGCAGCTCGCGTTGCATTTTCGGAAGCGCTCGTTTTCGGAAACGCTTTGAAGTT
CCTATTCCGAAGTTCCTATTCTCTAGAAAGTATAGGAACTTCAGAGCGCTTTTGAAAACCAAAAGCGCTC
TGAAGACGCACTTTCAAAAAACCAAAAACGCACCGGACTGTAACGAGCTACTAAAATATTGCGAATACCG
CTTCCACAAACATTGCTCAAAAGTATCTCTTTGCTATATATCTCTGTGCTATATCCCTATATAACCTACC
CATCCACCTTTCGCTCCTTGAACTTGCATCTAAACTCGACCTCTACATTTTTTATGTTTATCTCTAGTAT
TACTCTTTAGACAAAAAAATTGTAGTAAGAACTATTCATAGAGTGAATCGAAAACAATACGAAAATGTAA
ACATTTCCTATACGTAGTATATAGAGACAAAATAGAAGAAACCGTTCATAATTTTCTGACCAATGAAGAA
TCATCAACGCTATCACTTTCTGTTCACAAAGTATGCGCAATCCACATCGGTATAGAATATAATCGGGGAT
GCCTTTATCTTGAAAAAATGCACCCGCAGCTTCGCTAGTAATCAGTAAACGCGGGAAGTGGAGTCAGGCT
TTTTTTATGGAAGAGAAAATAGACACCAAAGTAGCCTTCTTCTAACCTTAACGGACCTACAGTGCAAAAA
GTTATCAAGAGACTGCATTATAGAGCGCACAAAGGAGAAAAAAAGTAATCTAAGATGCTTTGTTAGAAAA
ATAGCGCTCTCGGGATGCATTTTTGTAGAACAAAAAAGAAGTATAGATTCTTTGTTGGTAAAATAGCGCT
CTCGCGTTGCATTTCTGTTCTGTAAAAATGCAGCTCAGATTCTTTGTTTGAAAAATTAGCGCTCTCGCGT
TGCATTTTTGTTTTACAAAAATGAAGCACAGATTCTTCGTTGGTAAAATAGCGCTTTCGCGTTGCATTTC
TGTTCTGTAAAAATGCAGCTCAGATTCTTTGTTTGAAAAATTAGCGCTCTCGCGTTGCATTTTTGTTCTA
CAAAATGAAGCACAGATGCTTCGTTCAGGTGGCACTTTTCGGGGAAATGTGCGCGGAACCCCTATTTGTT
TATTTTTCTAAATACATTCAAATATGTATCCGCTCATGAGACAATAACCCTGATAAATGCTTCAATAATA
TTGAAAAAGGAAGAGTATGAGTATTCAACATTTCCGTGTCGCCCTTATTCCCTTTTTTGCGGCATTTTGC
CTTCCTGTTTTTGCTCACCCAGAAACGCTGGTGAAAGTAAAAGATGCTGAAGATCAGTTGGGTGCACGAG
TGGGTTACATCGAACTGGATCTCAACAGCGGTAAGATCCTTGAGAGTTTTCGCCCCGAAGAACGTTTTCC
AATGATGAGCACTTTTAAAGTTCTGCTATGTGGCGCGGTATTATCCCGTATTGACGCCGGGCAAGAGCAA
CTCGGTCGCCGCATACACTATTCTCAGAATGACTTGGTTGAGTACTCACCAGTCACAGAAAAGCATCTTA
CGGATGGCATGACAGTAAGAGAATTATGCAGTGCTGCCATAACCATGAGTGATAACACTGCGGCCAACTT
ACTTCTGACAACGATCGGAGGACCGAAGGAGCTAACCGCTTTTTTGCACAACATGGGGGATCATGTAACT
CGCCTTGATCGTTGGGAACCGGAGCTGAATGAAGCCATACCAAACGACGAGCGTGACACCACGATGCCTG
TAGCAATGGCAACAACGTTGCGCAAACTATTAACTGGCGAACTACTTACTCTAGCTTCCCGGCAACAATT
AATAGACTGGATGGAGGCGGATAAAGTTGCAGGACCACTTCTGCGCTCGGCCCTTCCGGCTGGCTGGTTT
ATTGCTGATAAATCTGGAGCCGGTGAGCGTGGGTCTCGCGGTATCATTGCAGCACTGGGGCCAGATGGTA
AGCCCTCCCGTATCGTAGTTATCTACACGACGGGGAGTCAGGCAACTATGGATGAACGAAATAGACAGAT
CGCTGAGATAGGTGCCTCACTGATTAAGCATTGGTAACTGTCAGACCAAGTTTACTCATATATACTTTAG
ATTGATTTAAAACTTCATTTTTAATTTAAAAGGATCTAGGTGAAGATCCTTTTTGATAATCTCATGACCA
AAATCCCTTAACGTGAGTTTTCGTTCCACTGAGCGTCAGACCCCGTAGAAAAGATCAAAGGATCTTCTTG
AGATCCTTTTTTTCTGCGCGTAATCTGCTGCTTGCAAACAAAAAAACCACCGCTACCAGCGGTGGTTTGT
TTGCCGGATCAAGAGCTACCAACTCTTTTTCCGAAGGTAACTGGCTTCAGCAGAGCGCAGATACCAAATA
CTGTTCTTCTAGTGTAGCCGTAGTTAGGCCACCACTTCAAGAACTCTGTAGCACCGCCTACATACCTCGC
TCTGCTAATCCTGTTACCAGTGGCTGCTGCCAGTGGCGATAAGTCGTGTCTTACCGGGTTGGACTCAAGA
CGATAGTTACCGGATAAGGCGCAGCGGTCGGGCTGAACGGGGGGTTCGTGCACACAGCCCAGCTTGGAGC
GAACGACCTACACCGAACTGAGATACCTACAGCGTGAGCTATGAGAAAGCGCCACGCTTCCCGAAGGGAG
AAAGGCGGACAGGTATCCGGTAAGCGGCAGGGTCGGAACAGGAGAGCGCACGAGGGAGCTTCCAGGGGGA
AACGCCTGGTATCTTTATAGTCCTGTCGGGTTTCGCCACCTCTGACTTGAGCGTCGATTTTTGTGATGCT
CGTCAGGGGGGCGGAGCCTATGGAAAAACGCCAGCAACGCGGCCTTTTTACGGTTCCTGGCCTTTTGCTG
GCCTTTTGCTCACATGTTCTTTCCTGCGTTATCCCCTGATTCTGTGGATAACCGTATTAATTAATAGGGA
TAACAGGGTAATGTGTAGATCAAGCCCTGAATTGCAAACGATTATGAAGTGACACGGGTGTTACGGCTTG
CGTCCAGCCAGAGTTTTTTAGGAGCATCAACGTTGCCCCTGGGGTGTAGTAACTCACCAGTGGCCGCCCA
CGTGATAGTATGCTCCATAACCTCCAACTAGTTTCGTCTGTAAGGCGGGCAAAATATATCTTGTTTGAGT
CTCGCCAAGCGCGCAATTAACCCTCACTAAAGGGAACAAAAGCTGGAGCTCCACCGCGGTGGCGGCCGCA
TAGCGCCGATCAAAGTATTTGTTACGACAATATCGAATAACGATGGCTTCCCCGCTATACTTAAGAGGAT
CTCGCAGGCTTTACGTAAAAGAGAGATATACTTTAAAATTGACGATTCCAATACTTCAATTGGTAAAAAA
TACGCCCGTAACGATGAATTGGGAACACCATTTGGTATCACCATAGATTTCGAAACTATAAAAGACCAAA
CGGTGACGTTAAGAGAAAGAAATTCTATGAGGCAAGTAAGAGGCACTATTACTGATGTGATTTCGACCAT
TGACAAAATGCTTCACAACCCTGATGAATCGGACTGGGATAAATCAACATTTGGACTGTCGCCTGTTAAG
ATATAACTGAAAAAAGAGGGGAATTTTTAGATACTGAAATGATATTTTAGAATAACCAGACTATATATAA
GGATAAATTACAAAAAATTAACTAATAGATAAGATTTAAATATAAAAGATATGCAACTAGAAAAGTCTTA
TCAATCTCCTTACGTGGAATCCGGGGCGGTCAAGCGGACCAATAACGCCATCTCCAGTGTACGGGGTTTG
ATCGTGCATTTGAAAGGAAGTGGGCGGCTCTGGAAACCCGACGTATACTGTGCCGTGGGCTCTTCGACAC
GCCCGTCGGCGTCGAGCGCTTTCTCAATGTCGAACGCCGCGACGGTGGTAGCGATCATGATCCAGAGCGC
GTCGATGGCAAAGAACCGACCCGGACAAATACGTCTGCCGAAGCCGAACACGGCGTCCGGGTCGGGGTTA
GGGTCCGAGCCCATGAAGCGGTTTGGGTCGAATTCCGAGGTGTGGGGGTAAACGTGCTCATCGTGCAGTA
TGGCCCAGATATTTCCGGCCACTATAGATCCCTTGGGAATTCTGTAACCGAGCCCAACGTCATCTTGGGT
GACCCGATGTGGAATGCCCAGCGGGACGGGCGGCCTCCATCTAAGACACTCCTTTGCGATGGCGCGTATA
TATGGCAAGTCGTCCGAGAAGTCAGGAAGCCGGCCTTCCTTGGTGACTCTGCTGACCTCCTTCCGCGCGT
TCTCTTGAACGTCTGGATACAACAGCATAGCCAGAAAGAAGGTATTCAAGGCTGCGACGTTGGTTTCGGC
GCCGGCCCCGTAGAGTACCGATGTACTCCGCTTCGTCGTCATCTCCACCTCCCGTCGTTGCTCAGCAGTT
GCGCTATCGTCAAGTTCTCCAAGAAGCTCGGAGACGATAGATTCCTCGTTATTGCGCGTCAACATCATCC
TCTTCGCGTGATCATACGGATCGTGAAGCAAGCTTTCCCCGACCTTCTTGAATTCAAGCGCGTCTCTTTT
AAACCCTGTGCCAGGGAACCAAGACGGAAGGTATTTGAGTTTTGGAAATACGTCCACAAGGTAGGATCCC
GGGCTTATAGCCGCGTTTCCGATCTCGTTGGCTCTCTCTGCCAGATTGATCCAGGGATCGCCGTTGGGTA
ACGCGTGTATGTCGTATGTCACATTGAGGATATTAGACCCTACAGAGTAGCGTGTATGTTTAAAGAGTTC
TCCGGGCGCATCTAGCAGAGAGCGACCGAATGCGTACGCGGCCAAGGTCTGCTTTCGCCTCCATTGTTTC
GACCTTTCGCTGCTAAGAACTCTCTGGTACTGAACGCGGCTTGCCTTCCATCTAGCGTTGTTGGACATTA
ACGCTATATCCCAGTCCGCGTGGTTCGCCAGATCGCACATCATGGTCAGCCATGGGCGATCCGAGTATAT
CGTCGACTTCTTATCAAGCAATTCAGCCGCACTTCGTGCTGTATTGATGACAACTAGATGGAATCCCAAC
AATTGAATATGCACCACGTCTGAGCAATATCTGCGCCCCCATTCTACATAGGTTTTCCATGGGTAATGCG
TTGGCATATCCAAGAGATTGCCTATCAAAGGGAGTCCCTTGGGCCCCGGTGGCAGGGGAGGACGCTGCTT
CGAACGTCGAAGCGCCAAGAAAAGGAGAATCGAGACCAGCAAGACGCCGACCGCTCCTATCGGAAGGGAT
TCCATGTTGTTATTTTATTATGGAATAATTAGTTGCGTGAGTTTGGTTTTTTTTTTTTATTTTTGAGTTA
AACAAATATAATTATTGTTTAAGCTGAAATAAAGATATATATGTATATCTGGGAAAGGCTGTTGGTTATC
TGTCTTACTTCTGTATATTTAAGAAGTAAGTAGAAATACTGATTACACATGGAAGAGAAGTTACACACAT
TACAAAGACTTCTCTGCCCTTATATACCTTTTTTTTGTGGTCTTCTATACTCTGCCCAATGTTGCTATCC
CCAGCCAAGCCTTACTTAATACACAAACGTACCATTGTCCAACCAGAAGCGTCTAAGCTTTACAATCCTG
TTTGGGCCCTTTATCCGCCTATCCATAATGTTAAGCAGCCTAAAACTTGCTAGTCTAGCCGGCATCTTTC
CCTTGTATAACTTAAAATACCCGGAGCTTCAGTGATATGTAGAACACAGCCGCGCCGGATGAAAGGAAGC
TCGGTTTTTTCCTATCCTGATGCGGTATTTTCTCCTTACGCATCTGTGCGGTATTTCACACCGCATAGGG
TAATAACTGATATAATTAAATTGAAGCTCTAATTTGTGAGTTTAGTATACATGCATTTACTTATAATACA
GTTTTTTAGTTTTGCTGGCCGCATCTTCTCAAATATGCTTCCCAGCCTGCTTTTCTGTAACGTTCACCCT
CTACCTTAGCATCCCTTCCCTTTGCAAATAGTCCTCTTCCAACAATAATAATGTCAGATCCTGTAGAGAC
CACATCATCCACGGTTCTATACTGTTGACCCAATGCGTCTCCCTTGTCATCTAAACCCACACCGGGTGTC
ATAATCAACCAATCGTAACCTTCATCTCTTCCACCCATGTCTCTTTGAGCAATAAAGCCGATAACAAAAT
CTTTGTCGCTCTTCGCAATGTCAACAGTACCCTTAGTATATTCTCCAGTAGATAGGGAGCCCTTGCATGA
CAATTCTGCTAACATCAAAAGGCCTCTAGGTTCCTTTGTTACTTCTTCTGCCGCCTGCTTCAAACCGCTA
ACAATACCTGGGCCCACCACACCGTGTGCATTCGTAATGTCTGCCCATTCTGCTATTCTGTATACACCCG
CAGAGTACTGCAATTTGACTGTATTACCAATGTCAGCAAATTTTCTGTCTTCGAAGAGTAAAAAATTGTA
CTTGGCGGATAATGCCTTTAGCGGCTTAACTGTGCCCTCCATGGAAAAATCAGTCAAGATATCCACATGT
GTTTTTAGTAAACAAATTTTGGGACCTAATGCTTCAACTAACTCCAGTAATTCCTTGGTGGTACGAACAT
CCAATGAAGCACACAAGTTTGTTTGCTTTTCGTGCATGATATTAAATAGCTTGGCAGCAACAGGACTAGG
ATGAGTAGCAGCACGTTCCTTATATGTAGCTTTCGACATGATTTATCTTCGTTTCCTGCAGGTTTTTGTT
CTGTGCAGTTGGGTTAAGAATACTGGGCAATTTCATGTTTCTTCAACACTACATATGCGTATATATACCA
ATCTAAGTCTGTGCTCCTTCCTTCGTTCTTCCTTCTGTTCGGAGATTACCGAATCAAAAAAATTTCAAGG
AAACCGAAATCAAAAAAAAGAATAAAAAAAAAATGATGAATTGAATTGAATGAGTTATGTCCTTCGCGCA
CTGATTCATCTTTGAAACTAAATTTGTATATTGTTTGTCAGAAATAGGACCTGATATCCTCCTTTTAAAC
AGTTGATGAGAACCTTTTTCGCAAGTTCAAGGTGCTCTAATTTTTAAAATTTTTACTTTTCGCGACACAA
TAAAGTCTTCACGACGCTAAACTATTAGTGCACATAATGTAGTTACTTGGACGCTGTTCAATAATGTATA
AAATTTATTTCCTTTGCATTACGTACATTATATAACCAAATCTTAAAAATATAGAAATATGATATGTGTA
TAATAATATAAGCAAAATTTACGTATCTTTGCTTATAATATAGCTTTAATGTTCTTTAGGTATATATTTA
AGAGCGATTTGTCTAAGCCCTTGGCGTCAGAACGACCGGCATCGGGCCGCGCGTAGCCGTGAAGTAGTCT
CCGATTTTCTCCTCCCATTCATTCGCGTTCCAACCATCGGCGAAGCGGAGTTGGAAGGTATGCAAAACGA
GGCAGACAACCATCTTCATCTCCATCGTGGCGAATTTCTTTGCGACGCACATAGCAGGTCCGAACGAGAA
CGGGATGAAGGCTCTAGTTTCGAGAATGATCGAGTTGGGGTCCTTGTACTCCACGACCTCGTTCGATTTT
CGCTGCGCGTGGTCCAGCCAGCGGTCGGGCCAGAAGCCTTCGGGAGCTGGCCAGAAATAGCGAGGGTCAC
GTTGGATCGAGTAGGTATTGATTTGGACCTGCGTTCCCTTGGGAATCCAGTGGGTTCCCGCCATCTTGCC
GTCAGTGTACTGCGTACTGCGCTGCGCGCCACTAGGTACCGGTGGCTGCAAGCGGAGAGTTTCGTTGATA
ACGGCTTCGAGATATGGCAGCTCGCTTTGTTTAGCAACATCTGTTGCCGGTGTTCCACGAGGGAACGCGG
CATCGATTTCCGCTTGCAGACGCTCGTAGCATGATGGGTGCCGTAAGAGGAACCAAAATATGTTCGACAT
CACATGGGAAGTCGTGTCGCTCCCGGCCGCTATGGCTAGAATACCGTCACTGAGAGCCTCCTCGAGAATC
GGCGGGTGGGGTTCAACGCCAGCCTCATCGAAGATATAATGGAACAAGTCCTTCCGGAGCGAACCTTGCT
TGCGACGCAGGTCGGCGCGATTGATCGCGAAATCTCTGAACTTGGAGTTTCCGAACTTGGGAAGTTTGGC
AAGGTAGCGGAACAGCCACGGAACGTGACCAGTCATAGACGTAGACTGGGTGCCCTTCTCGATCAGGTGC
AGAATATTGCCCTGGTCACCGTCCCTCATCATCTCGAAGCCGCCACCGAACGCCATGTCACCCATGAGAT
CGAATGAGAAGTAGCTTATCCACCGAGCGAGATTGACAGGGTTGTTCTGCTTTCGCAAACCATCAATGAG
CTGAAGAGCTCGGCTTTCAAGAATCTCTTCATAGCCCTTCAGCGACGCCGAGCTGAACCCGCGGTTCCAG
GGCTTGCGGCGACGTGAATGTTCAGCGGGGTTGCGTTCTCCAATCAAGCTAGTGGTGGCGCCGGGAGGGA
CACGCCCATCCCAAAGAGGACCCTTAGGTAAACCGGTGGTGCCCAAGATAGGTTGGATGGCATCGACGTC
GCAGATGGATAATTCGTTGGGGCCGGTCCGGACCCAAGTGCCAAACTGCCTATGCATATGTTGATAGAAG
AAGTGCTGTTTGCCTTGAGACGTGATGTGCATCATCCAGAATTTGCTGAGTTTGTTCAGAATCGGTCCGG
GGTACCGCGCCAAAGGGTGGAACGGCGAGACACGATAAAGTAGTACCGACGCGCCGAGGACTCCGTAGAA
CTCAAGAAACAGTAGGGGCCATGCGAGGGCGATACCAGCGTACTTCAACGCAAGGCCAGTGGTGACTGGG
ACGCCGAGCAGCAACGCCGACAGCGGCCATGCTTTCTCACATTCGAAGCGATTGAAGATGGCGTGCACCG
CCATAGCGGCGCCTGCGACGGCCACCACGTTGTCCTCCAAACGCATTTTGTATTGTATTTTGAGGATAGA
GTTGACAGTTGATAGTATGCTTAATATAGCTTGATATACTTATATACTAAGTAGAAACAAGAGAATTGTA
ACCTGAAAAAGGGAGAAGACCACTAACAAGACAGATTTTGAGATAAACAGGGTGGCAATGGCCACTCTAT
TTATACGCACCCAGTATGCTTGATCTGACCGACTGTGTGTGAGTGTGTGACATAAGGGAACTAACTCCAT
TTGCGCTGTGCTGTACCTTTTTTTTTTCTTCCATTAAACCTGCGATGCTCTTAATTTCCCCAACTTGCAA
GTTGGAGATGGCCGTTGTTCCGGTGGTAGGTCAGGCCGGTGGAAAATGGGTAGTTTCGTGTCTATGGGTT
AAAAAAAACGTCATTTTTGGGCGCATGCCGTTGATGGAGACAAAAATCCCTTAATTAAGCATCAGCATAG
GTGATTAGAAAGAAAGGTTTGACCAGATAAAGGCTGTGTCACTGGAGAACTGGATCGTGAGGGTTCAATA
ATTGAAATTATAGGGTGGACGTCAAGACGAAAAGTGAAAAATTACATCCGTATAGAATTATATAACTTGA
TGAGATGAGATGAGTAAATGACAGAAGAATTACCGTTTCATCATTGAACTTCGATCATTTCAATGCTGGC
ATGCGAAGGAAAATGAGAAATATCGAGGGAGACGATTCAGAGGAGCAGGACAAACTATAACCGACTGTTT
GTTGGAGGATGCCGTACATAACGAACACTGCTGAAGCTACCATGTCTACAGTTTAGAGGAATGGGTACAA
CTCACAGGCGAGGGATGGTGTTCACTCGTGCTAGCAAACGCGGTGGGAGCAAAAAGTAGAATATTATCTT
TTATTCGTGAAACTTCGAACACTGTCATCTAAAGATGCTATATACTAATATAGGCATACTTGATAATGAA
AACTATAAATCGTAAAGACATAAGAGATCCGCTCAATCCACATTGCGCCGCCTCAGTCGTACCCAGTCAT
GAGTGGGCTTATGCATAAGCTTCTCCGTGGTCTGTAGCACAAGGGACTGGGGAGTGATGTCGTATCGCTG
GAGTAACGTGGCCACGATCATCTTCAGCTCAAGTATGGCAAGGCTTTTGCCAAGGCAGCCTCTGGTACCC
GAGCTGAATGCCATGAAGTACTTGGTGAGGGACGGATCTTCTATCCAGCGCTCGGGTCTGAATACGTCTG
CATCTTCTCCCCAGGCTGCACGATCGCGAGACATGGTCCACGTAGGCACAGATACATCGGTACCTGGCGG
GAAGTAGTAGTCCCGGTACGTGAGACCCCCCTCCGGTACAATCCGAGGCAAGCCCATTCCGGTTGGTGAG
TGCAGGCGGATAGCCTCATGGATGCATGCGTTCAGGTAGGGTAGATCGTTCAGATCCGATGTAGGGCCCT
GGAGGCCCCCTGGAGAGAGCGCCTCATCGAGCTCTTCCCTGAGTTTGGCAAGTGGTCGAGGGTTGACTGA
CAGCGCATGGATGATTGCCGTGATGGCATTCGAAGTCGCGTCTGTGCCAGCGATTAGCAGAGTCAGCGCC
TCAGATGTAAGCTCCTCCACGTCCAGATGGTTTTTGTATTCCATGTGGGCTGCAATGAGATGACCCAGGA
TGTCACTCTTGGCATCGTCGCTGCCACTTGCGAGTCGTTGCTTGATGCACATCCGGGCGATGTCGCGCAA
CTCGTCGCTGCTCTTGCTACCCTTCTGGAAGAATGGATCCGGGATGAGGCGTGCAATGTACGCAAGAGCG
GGCGCCCAGCCAATAACGGTCAGGTAATGCTCGCGCACGTCCGTGTTCTCTATGGCGCCTTTCGGTGATC
CTGCCTGGAGAACGTCGGATTCCTTCTCCAACATGCCGAGTGGCGTCCCAAAAGCCAGCGTCGACATGAT
GTCAAAGACGAGGTAGTTTGACCAGATGAGCATGTCGATTGGGGCCTTGTCAGGCTCGCCAGGCAGCGCA
GCTCGCTTGTCGAGTTTCACCAGCAGTTCCTCAAGGAACCGATGGACCGTTGTCGTATACGACCGAATCG
TTTTAGGCGCAAATGCACCAGAATAATTACGACGCTTCTGTGCGTGCTCTTGCTTGTCCCGAGTGCTGAA
GATGGACGGCTTCTCGGACAGGAAGGCGTCGTAAAACGGCGACTTGTTGAAGGCCGCCATGCCTTGACCG
TAGATAGAGGGTAATAGACTCATGTCTGCGATCGAGACATGGTTCGGCGAGATCCTCACGACAGGTCCAT
ATGTCTTATGGACAGCATGGATGGCTTTGTAACGGATGCCGAAGCGTGTGTAGAACGCCTGCCATAGGTT
CGACCAACGAGCAAGGAGCGGTCCAGGGACCTTTTGCAAGGGGTCGCGGCTGACGGCGACGATATAGCCA
ACAACTACAGCGGGGAGAAAGACCAGCCAGGTGTAGTCCTGCATGGCCTCAGGCAGGTTGTGTGTTGCTG
AGGAAAATAGGGTGGAGTTCTGCATTGT
Features (pLannotate 1.2.2; 14 found; start..end, strand, type, name):
    506..565     +  misc_feature   MCS (fragment): pBluescript multiple cloning site
    800..829     -  CDS            rop (fragment): Rop protein, which maintains plasmids at low copy number; rop
    830..855     -  CDS            rop (fragment): Rop protein, which maintains plasmids at low copy number; rop
    923..2265    +  rep_origin     2μ ori: yeast 2μ plasmid origin of replication
   2292..2396    +  promoter       AmpR promoter: bla
   2397..3257    +  CDS            AmpR: β-lactamase; bla; confers resistance to ampicillin, carbenicillin, and related antibiotics
   3428..4016    +  rep_origin     ori: high-copy-number ColE1/pMB1/pBR322/pUC origin of replication
   4355..4373    +  promoter       T3 promoter: promoter for bacteriophage T3 RNA polymerase
   4386..4409    +  misc_feature   MCS (fragment): pBluescript multiple cloning site
   4407..4763    +  CDS            GRS2 (fragment): SYG2_YEAST - Experimental evidence at protein level: Swiss-Prot protein existence level 1. Catalyzes the ATP-dependent ligation of glycine to the 3'-end of its cognate tRNA, via the formation of an aminoacyl-adenylate intermediate (Gly-AMP) (PubMed:23816885). Also produces diadenosine tetraphosphate (Ap4A), a universal pleiotropic signaling molecule needed for cell regulation pathways, by direct condensation of 2 ATPs. Thereby, may play a special role in Ap4A homeostasis (By similarity). From Saccharomyces cerevisiae (strain ATCC 204508 / S288c) (Baker's yeast).
   6946..6997    -  misc_feature   bom (fragment): basis of mobility region from pBR322
   7076..7879    -  CDS            URA3: orotidine-5'-phosphate decarboxylase, required for uracil biosynthesis; S. cerevisiae URA3; yeast auxotrophic marker, counterselectable with 5-fluoroorotic acid (5-FOA)
   7880..8095    -  promoter       URA3 promoter: S. cerevisiae URA3
  10793..11092   -  terminator     ADH2 terminator: transcription terminator for the S. cerevisiae alcohol dehydrogenase 2 (ADH2) gene
