[The description below was written by a language model from this plasmid's Addgene catalogue record and pLannotate feature annotations shown in this document.]
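Description:
pCHKU42.2-2.2 is a yeast expression shuttle plasmid of about 12.6 kb built on the pCHINT2A backbone and made for heterologous expression of part of a fungal biosynthetic gene cluster in Saccharomyces cerevisiae. In E. coli it replicates from a high-copy ColE1/pUC-type origin and is selected with ampicillin through the bla (AmpR) gene and its promoter. In yeast it is maintained episomally at high copy by the 2μ origin and selected by uracil prototrophy through URA3 under its own promoter, a marker that can also be counterselected with 5-FOA. Remnants of pBluescript-type cloning sites, a T3 promoter, and short rop and bom fragments are backbone leftovers with no evident function here.

The payload consists of three open reading frames from the basidiomycete Punctularia strigosozonata, described as the tailoring genes for a cluster designated PKS16, with recorded insert sizes of 1533, 1644 and 1536 bp. Each ORF has its own promoter: S. cerevisiae ADH2, the S. bayanus ADH2 orthologue, and PCK1. These promoters are generally repressed by glucose and induced as cultures shift to non-fermentative growth, so the three genes would be expected to switch on together without an added inducer. The enzymatic identities of the ORFs are not stated. Automated annotation did not label the ORFs or their promoters, detecting only an ADH2 terminator and a fragment of yeast GRS2, which lies beside the cloning site and may reflect a yeast-derived regulatory segment. The sequenced and depositor records differ slightly in length (12,628 versus 12,657 nt) and are in opposite orientation, but they show the same principal features. The plasmid would presumably be paired with a construct carrying the core synthase of the cluster, although the record does not name one.
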