Addgene plasmid #110673: pCHKU42.2-2.2
Purpose: Expression of a fungal biosynthetic gene cluster
Depositing lab: Ronald Davis. Depositing organization: Stanford University. Publication: HEx: A heterologous expression platform for the discovery of fungal natural products. Harvey CJB, Tang M, Schlecht U, Horecka J, Fischer CR, Lin HC, Li J, Naughton B, Cherry J, Miranda M, Li YF, Chu AM, Hennessy JR, Vandova GA, Inglis D, Aiyar RS, Steinmetz LM, Davis RW, Medema MH, Sattely E, Khosla C, St Onge RP, Tang Y, Hillenmeyer ME. Sci Adv. 2018 Apr 11;4(4):eaar5459. doi: 10.1126/sciadv.aar5459. eCollection 2018 Apr. PubMed 29651464.
Backbone
  Vector backbone: pCHINT2A
  Vector type: Yeast Expression
  Selectable markers: URA3
Growth in bacteria
  Bacterial resistance: Ampicillin, 100 μg/mL
  Growth temperature: 37°C
  Growth strain: DH5alpha
  Copy number: High Copy
Gene/Insert
  Gene/Insert name: S_cerevisiae_ADH2-ORF1, S_bayanus_ADH2-ORF2, PCK1-ORF3 (alt name: Tailoring genes for cluster PKS16)
  Species: Punctularia strigosozonata
  Cloning method: Unknown
Terms and licenses: Academic/Nonprofit Terms; Industry Terms: Not Available to Industry
Depositor comments: Insert sizes: 1533, 1644, 1536
How to cite: pCHKU42.2-2.2 was a gift from Ronald Davis (Addgene plasmid # 110673 ; http://n2t.net/addgene:110673 ; RRID:Addgene_110673)
